>Addgene plasmid #217526 | pIVEX2.3-Theo-3c-EGFP | addgene full sequence | sequence record 431908 | Addgene NGS Result
GTAGTTAGGCCACCACTTCAAGAACTCTGTAGCACCGCCTACATACCTCGCTCTGCTAATCCTGTTACCA
GTGGCTGCTGCCAGTGGCGATAAGTCGTGTCTTACCGGGTTGGACTCAAGACGATAGTTACCGGATAAGG
CGCAGCGGTCGGGCTGAACGGGGGGTTCGTGCACACAGCCCAGCTTGGAGCGAACGACCTACACCGAACT
GAGATACCTACAGCGTGAGCTATGAGAAAGCGCCACGCTTCCCGAAGGGAGAAAGGCGGACAGGTATCCG
GTAAGCGGCAGGGTCGGAACAGGAGAGCGCACGAGGGAGCTTCCAGGGGGAAACGCCTGGTATCTTTATA
GTCCTGTCGGGTTTCGCCACCTCTGACTTGAGCGTCGATTTTTGTGATGCTCGTCAGGGGGGCGGAGCCT
ATGGAAAAACGCCAGCAACGCGGCCTTTTTACGGTTCCTGGCCTTTTGCTGGCCTTTTGCTCACATGTTC
TTTCCTGCGTTATCCCCTGATTCTGTGGATAACCGTATTACCGCCTTTGAGTGAGCTGATACCGCTCGCC
GCAGCCGAACGACCGAGCGCAGCGAGTCAGTGAGCGAGGAAGCGGAAGAGCGCCCAATACGCAAACCGCC
TCTCCCCGCGCGTTGGCCGATTCATTAATGCAGCTGGCACGACAGGTTTCCCGACTGGAAAGCGGGCAGT
GAGCGCAACGCAATTAATGTGAGTTAGCTCACTCATTAGGCACCCCAGGCTTTACACTTTATGCTTCCGG
CTCGTATGTTGTGTGGAATTGTGAGCGGATAACAATTTCACACAGGAAACAGCTATGACATGATTACGAA
TTCTCATGTTTGACAGCTTATCATCGATAAGCTTTAATGCGGTAGTTTATCACAGTTAAATTGCTAACGC
AGTCAGGCACCGTGTATGAAATCTAACAATGCGCTCATCGTCATCCTCGGCACCGTCACCCTGGATGCTG
TAGGCATAGGCTTGGTTATGCCGGTACTGCCGGGCCTCTTGCGGGATATCGTCCATTCCGACAGCATCGC
CAGTCACTATGGCGTGCTGCTAGCGCTATATGCGTTGATGCAATTTCTATGCGCACCCGTTCTCGGAGCA
CTGTCCGACCGCTTTGGCCGCCGCCCAGTCCTGCTCGCTTCGCTACTTGGAGCCACTATCGACTACGCGA
TCATGGCGACCACACCCGTCCTGTGGATATCCGGATATAGTTCCTCCTTTCAGCAAAAAACCCCTCAAGA
CCCGTTTAGAGGCCCCAAGGGGTTATGCTAGTTATTGCTCAGCGGTGGCAGCAGCCAACTCAGCTTCCTT
TCGGGCTTTGTTAGCAGCCGGATCCACTAGTAACGGCCGCCAGTGTGCTGGAATTCGCCCTTTTATTACT
TGTACAGCTCGTCCATGCCGAGAGTGATCCCGGCGGCGGTCACGAACTCCAGCAGGACCATGTGATCGCG
CTTCTCGTTGGGGTCTTTGCTCAGGGCGGACTGGGTGCTCAGGTAGTGGTTGTCGGGCAGCAGCACGGGG
CCGTCGCCGATGGGGGTGTTCTGCTGGTAGTGGTCGGCGAGCTGCACGCTGCCGTCCTCGATGTTGTGGC
GGATCTTGAAGTTCACCTTGATGCCGTTCTTCTGCTTGTCGGCCATGATATAGACGTTGTGGCTGTTGTA
GTTGTACTCCAGCTTGTGCCCCAGGATGTTGCCGTCCTCCTTGAAGTCGATGCCCTTCAGCTCGATGCGG
TTCACCAGGGTGTCGCCCTCGAACTTCACCTCGGCGCGGGTCTTGTAGTTGCCGTCGTCCTTGAAGAAGA
TGGTGCGCTCCTGGACGTAGCCTTCGGGCATGGCGGACTTGAAGAAGTCGTGCTGCTTCATGTGGTCGGG
GTAGCGGCTGAAGCACTGCACGCCGTAGGTCAGGGTGGTCACGAGGGTGGGCCAGGGCACGGGCAGCTTG
CCGGTGGTGCAGATGAACTTCAGGGTCAGCTTGCCGTAGGTGGCATCGCCCTCGCCCTCGCCGGACACGC
TGAACTTGTGGCCGTTTACGTCGCCGTCCAGCTCGACCAGGATGGGCACCACCCCGGTGAACAGCTCCTC
GCCCTTGCTCACCATGGATATACGAGCCGAAAGCATTTTTTACCTCCTTAATTCGATAACCGGGTCGCAT
CAAAGAGGGCTGCCAAGGGCCTTTCGGCTGGTATCCCTATAGTGAGTCGTATTAATTTCGCGGGATCGAG
ATCTCGATCCTCTACGCCGGACGCATCGTGGCCGGCATCACCGGCGCCACAGGTGCGGTTGCTGGCGCCT
ATATCGCCGACATCACCGATGGGGAAGATCGGGCTCGCCACTTCGGGCTCATGAGCGCTTGTTTCGGCGT
GGGTATGGTGGCAGGCCCCGTGGCCGGGGGACTGTTGGGCGCCATCTCCTTGCATGCAAGCTTGGCACTG
GCCGTCGTTTTACAACGTCGTGACTGGGAAAACCCTGGCGTTACCCAACTTAATCGCCTTGCAGCACATC
CCCCTTTCGCCAGCTGGCGTAATAGCGAAGAGGCCCGCACCGATCGCCCTTCCCAACAGTTGCGCAGCCT
GAATGGCGAATGGCGCCTGATGCGGTATTTTCTCCTTACGCATCTGTGCGGTATTTCACACCGCATATGG
TGCACTCTCAGTACAATCTGCTCTGATGCCGCATAGTTAAGCCAGCCCCGACACCCGCCAACACCCGCTG
ACGCGCCCTGACGGGCTTGTCTGCTCCCGGCATCCGCTTACAGACAAGCTGTGACCGTCTCCGGGAGCTG
CATGTGTCAGAGGTTTTCACCGTCATCACCGAAACGCGCGAGACGAAAGGGCCTCGTGATACGCCTATTT
TTATAGGTTAATGTCATGATAATAATGGTTTCTTAGACGTCAGGTGGCACTTTTCGGGGAAATGTGCGCG
GAACCCCTATTTGTTTATTTTTCTAAATACATTCAAATATGTATCCGCTCATGAGACAATAACCCTGATA
AATGCTTCAATAATATTGAAAAAGGAAGAGTATGAGTATTCAACATTTCCGTGTCGCCCTTATTCCCTTT
TTTGCGGCATTTTGCCTTCCTGTTTTTGCTCACCCAGAAACGCTGGTGAAAGTAAAAGATGCTGAAGATC
AGTTGGGTGCACGAGTGGGTTACATCGAACTGGATCTCAACAGCGGTAAGATCCTTGAGAGTTTTCGCCC
CGAAGAACGTTTTCCAATGATGAGCACTTTTAAAGTTCTGCTATGTGGCGCGGTATTATCCCGTATTGAC
GCCGGGCAAGAGCAACTCGGTCGCCGCATACACTATTCTCAGAATGACTTGGTTGAGTACTCACCAGTCA
CAGAAAAGCATCTTACGGATGGCATGACAGTAAGAGAATTATGCAGTGCTGCCATAACCATGAGTGATAA
CACTGCGGCCAACTTACTTCTGACAACGATCGGAGGACCGAAGGAGCTAACCGCTTTTTTGCACAACATG
GGGGATCATGTAACTCGCCTTGATCGTTGGGAACCGGAGCTGAATGAAGCCATACCAAACGACGAGCGTG
ACACCACGATGCCTGTAGCAATGGCAACAACGTTGCGCAAACTATTAACTGGCGAACTACTTACTCTAGC
TTCCCGGCAACAATTAATAGACTGGATGGAGGCGGATAAAGTTGCAGGACCACTTCTGCGCTCGGCCCTT
CCGGCTGGCTGGTTTATTGCTGATAAATCTGGAGCCGGTGAGCGTGGGTCTCGCGGTATCATTGCAGCAC
TGGGGCCAGATGGTAAGCCCTCCCGTATCGTAGTTATCTACACGACGGGGAGTCAGGCAACTATGGATGA
ACGAAATAGACAGATCGCTGAGATAGGTGCCTCACTGATTAAGCATTGGTAACTGTCAGACCAAGTTTAC
TCATATATACTTTAGATTGATTTAAAACTTCATTTTTAATTTAAAAGGATCTAGGTGAAGATCCTTTTTG
ATAATCTCATGACCAAAATCCCTTAACGTGAGTTTTCGTTCCACTGAGCGTCAGACCCCGTAGAAAAGAT
CAAAGGATCTTCTTGAGATCCTTTTTTTCTGCGCGTAATCTGCTGCTTGCAAACAAAAAAACCACCGCTA
CCAGCGGTGGTTTGTTTGCCGGATCAAGAGCTACCAACTCTTTTTCCGAAGGTAACTGGCTTCAGCAGAG
CGCAGATACCAAATACTGTTCTTCTAGTGTAGCC
Features (pLannotate 1.2.2; 17 found; start..end, strand, type, name):
    610..702     +  CDS            lacI (fragment): lac repressor; lacI; The lac repressor binds to the lac operator to inhibit transcription in E. coli. This inhibition can be relieved by adding lactose or isopropyl-β-D-thiogalactopyranoside (IPTG).
    715..736     +  protein_bind   CAP binding site: CAP binding activates transcription in the presence of cAMP. E. coli catabolite activator protein
    751..781     +  promoter       lac promoter: promoter for the E. coli lac operon
    789..805     +  protein_bind   lac operator: The lac repressor binds to the lac operator to inhibit transcription in E. coli. This inhibition can be relieved by adding lactose or isopropyl-β-D-thiogalactopyranoside (IPTG). lac repressor encoded by lacI
    850..878     +  promoter       tet promoter: E. coli promoter for tetracycline efflux protein gene
    926..1218    +  CDS            TcR (fragment): tetracycline efflux protein; tet; confers resistance to tetracycline
   1244..1291    -  terminator     T7 terminator: transcription terminator for bacteriophage T7 RNA polymerase
   1299..1348    -  CDS            SET1 (fragment): solubility-enhancement tag derived from T7 phage gene 10B
   1396..2115    -  CDS            EGFP: the original enhanced GFP (Yang et al., 1996) mammalian codon-optimized
   2206..2224    -  promoter       T7 promoter: promoter for bacteriophage T7 RNA polymerase
   2246..2438    +  CDS            TcR (fragment): tetracycline efflux protein; tet; confers resistance to tetracycline
   2446..2600    +  CDS            lacZα (fragment): LacZα fragment of β-galactosidase; lacZ fragment
   2606..2705    -  misc_feature   bom (fragment): basis of mobility region from pBR322
   2807..2842    -  CDS            rop (fragment): Rop protein, which maintains plasmids at low copy number; rop
   2937..3041    +  promoter       AmpR promoter: bla
   3042..3902    +  CDS            AmpR: β-lactamase; bla; confers resistance to ampicillin, carbenicillin, and related antibiotics
   4073..427     +  rep_origin     ori (across the origin): high-copy-number ColE1/pMB1/pBR322/pUC origin of replication
