[The description below was written by a language model from this plasmid's Addgene catalogue record and pLannotate feature annotations shown in this document.]
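Description:
pIVEX2.3-Theo-3c-EGFP is a roughly 4.2 kb plasmid built on the pIVEX2.3 backbone, a vector designed for cell-free (in vitro) coupled transcription-translation rather than for expression in living cells. It is propagated in E. coli as a high-copy plasmid through a ColE1/pUC-type origin of replication and is selected with ampicillin via the β-lactamase (AmpR) gene driven by its own promoter. The feature table also picks up a number of short remnants, including fragments of lacI, lacZα, the tetracycline resistance gene, rop and the bom region, together with a lac promoter/operator and a tet promoter. These are partial sequences flanking the expression cassette; the record does not attribute any function to them, and they are most likely backbone carry-over.

The payload is a synthetic cassette, assembled by Gibson cloning, in which a T7 promoter drives an EGFP coding sequence and transcription ends at a T7 terminator. The cassette lies on the reverse strand of the deposited sequence. According to the catalogue entry, EGFP expression is controlled by the Theo-3c riboswitch. This element is not annotated in the feature table, though an unannotated stretch of about 90 nt between the T7 promoter and the EGFP start is a plausible location for it in the 5′ untranslated region. The name suggests a theophylline-responsive switch, but the record does not state the ligand or the regulatory mechanism. A short fragment matching a T7 gene 10-derived sequence lies between EGFP and the terminator. The plasmid serves as a fluorescent reporter template for T7 RNA polymerase-based cell-free systems, and the associated work used synthetic riboswitches for switchable, orthogonal control of gene expression inside artificial cells.
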