Addgene plasmid #217526: pIVEX2.3-Theo-3c-EGFP
Purpose: Theo-3c riboswitch-regulated GFP reporter. The gene is inserted into downstream of T7 promoter.
Depositing lab: Keisuke Fukunaga. Publication: Switchable and orthogonal gene expression control inside artificial cells by synthetic riboswitches. Ishii Y, Fukunaga K, Cooney A, Yokobayashi Y, Matsuura T. Chem Commun (Camb). 2024 Jun 4;60(46):5972-5975. doi: 10.1039/d4cc00965g. PubMed 38767578.
Backbone
  Vector backbone: pIVEX2.3
  Total vector size (bp): 4236
  Vector type: In vitro transcription-translation
Growth in bacteria
  Bacterial resistance: Ampicillin, 100 μg/mL
  Growth temperature: 37°C
  Growth strain: DH5alpha
  Copy number: High Copy
Gene/Insert
  Gene/Insert name: Theo-3c riboswitch-regulated EGFP
  Species: Synthetic
  Promoter: T7
  Cloning method: Gibson Cloning
  Sequencing primers: 5′ ATGCGTCCGGCGTAGAGGATCGAGA; 3′ AGGGGTTATGCTAGTTATTGCTCAGCGG
Terms and licenses: Academic/Nonprofit Terms; Industry Terms: Not Available to Industry
How to cite: pIVEX2.3-Theo-3c-EGFP was a gift from Keisuke Fukunaga (Addgene plasmid # 217526 ; http://n2t.net/addgene:217526 ; RRID:Addgene_217526)
